Addgene plasmid #107840: pHBS1108 [IBB-GFP-mCherry3E]-[BFP-P2A-TDP43 ∆RRM]
Purpose: To test the effect of sequence on TDP43 splicing activity
Depositing lab: Rajat Rohatgi. Depositing organization: Stanford University.
Backbone
  Vector backbone: pBI
  Vector type: Mammalian Expression
Growth in bacteria
  Bacterial resistance: Ampicillin, 100 μg/mL
  Growth temperature: 37°C
  Growth strain: DH5alpha
  Copy number: High Copy
Gene/Insert
  Gene/Insert name: TARDBP mutant
  Species: H. sapiens (human)
  Mutation: Deletion of RRM domains in splicing reporter
  Entrez Gene: TARDBP (a.k.a. ALS10, TDP-43)
  Cloning method: Gibson Cloning
Terms and licenses: Academic/Nonprofit Terms; Industry Terms: Not Available to Industry
How to cite: pHBS1108 [IBB-GFP-mCherry3E]-[BFP-P2A-TDP43 ∆RRM] was a gift from Rajat Rohatgi (Addgene plasmid # 107840 ; http://n2t.net/addgene:107840 ; RRID:Addgene_107840)
