[The description below was written by a language model from this plasmid's Addgene catalogue record and pLannotate feature annotations shown in this document.]
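Description:
pHBS1108 [IBB-GFP-mCherry3E]-[BFP-P2A-TDP43 ∆RRM] is a 9,184 bp mammalian expression plasmid built on the pBI bidirectional backbone. It is propagated in E. coli through a high-copy ColE1/pUC-type origin and selected with ampicillin via the AmpR (β-lactamase) cassette. At its centre, a CMV enhancer sits between two divergent promoters: a full CMV promoter reading in one direction and a minimal CMV promoter fragment reading in the other. This lets two transcription units be expressed from a single plasmid. Each unit ends in a rabbit β-globin intron, a short β-globin coding remnant and a β-globin polyadenylation signal.

The minimal-CMV arm carries the splicing reporter. It consists of a fragment of KPNA2 (importin α), corresponding to the importin-β-binding "IBB" domain in the name, fused to superfolder GFP and then to mCherry. The mCherry coding sequence is split into two fragments by an intervening segment that includes CFTR-derived sequence. This layout suggests that red fluorescence depends on how the interrupting segment is spliced, while GFP reports overall reporter expression, although the record does not spell out this logic. The full CMV arm encodes TagBFP followed by a human TARDBP (TDP-43) fragment. The name indicates that a P2A self-cleaving peptide separates the two, so BFP would mark transfected cells while the TDP-43 variant is released as a separate protein. The P2A itself is not annotated in the feature table. The TDP-43 insert is a mutant lacking its RRM RNA-recognition domains. Residual attB2 sites flank the inserts.

The stated purpose is to test how TDP-43 sequence affects its splicing activity.
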