Features (pLannotate 1.2.2; 24 found; start..end, strand, type, name):
    325..380     -  polyA_signal   β-globin poly(A) signal: rabbit β-globin polyadenylation signal (Gil and Proudfoot, 1987)
    451..573     -  CDS            HBB: HBB_COLGU - Experimental evidence at transcript level: Swiss-Prot protein existence level 2. Involved in oxygen transport from the lung to the various peripheral tissues. From Colobus guereza (Mantled guereza) (Eastern black-and-white colobus monkey).
    577..1149    -  intron         β-globin intron: intron from rabbit β-globin gene
   1180..1200    +  protein_bind   attB2: mutant version of attB; core recombination site for the Gateway® BP reaction BP Clonase™
   1210..1804    -  CDS            mCherry (fragment): monomeric derivative of DsRed fluorescent protein (Shaner et al., 2004) mammalian codon-optimized
   2083..2289    -  CDS            CFTR (fragment): CFTR_HUMAN - Also known as ABCC7. Experimental evidence at protein level: Swiss-Prot protein existence level 1. Epithelial ion channel that plays an important role in the regulation of epithelial ion and water transport and fluid homeostasis (PubMed:26823428). Mediates the transport of chloride ions across the cell membrane (PubMed:10792060, PubMed:11524016, PubMed:11707463, PubMed:12519745, PubMed:15010471, PubMed:12588899, PubMed:17036051, PubMed:19398555, PubMed:19621064, PubMed:22178883, PubMed:25330774, PubMed:1712898, PubMed:8910473, PubMed:9804160, PubMed:12529365, PubMed:17182731, PubM
   2382..2493    -  CDS            mCherry (fragment): monomeric derivative of DsRed fluorescent protein (Shaner et al., 2004) mammalian codon-optimized
   2512..3213    -  CDS            Superfolder GFP: Superfolder GFP is a basic (constitutively fluorescent) green fluorescent protein published in 2005, derived from Aequorea victoria. It is reported to be a very rapidly-maturing weak dimer.
   3199..3393    -  CDS            KPNA2 (fragment): IMA1_HUMAN - Also known as RCH1, SRP1. Experimental evidence at protein level: Swiss-Prot protein existence level 1. Functions in nuclear protein import as an adapter protein for nuclear receptor KPNB1. Binds specifically and directly to substrates containing either a simple or bipartite NLS motif. Docking of the importin/substrate complex to the nuclear pore complex (NPC) is mediated by KPNB1 through binding to nucleoporin FxFG repeats and the complex is subsequently translocated through the pore by an energy requiring, Ran-dependent mechanism. At the nucleoplasmic side of the NPC, Ran binds
   3450..3484    -  promoter       minimal CMV promoter (fragment): human cytomegalovirus (CMV) immediate early promoter
   3562..3865    +  enhancer       CMV enhancer: human cytomegalovirus immediate early enhancer
   3866..4069    +  promoter       CMV promoter: human cytomegalovirus (CMV) immediate early promoter
   4143..4838    +  CDS            TagBFP: TagBFP is a basic (constitutively fluorescent) blue fluorescent protein published in 2008, derived from Entacmaea quadricolor. It is reported to be a very rapidly-maturing monomer with very low acid sensitivity.
   4839..4904    +  misc_feature   MCS: multiple cloning site
   4986..5768    +  CDS            TARDBP (fragment): TADBP_HUMAN - Also known as TDP43. Experimental evidence at protein level: Swiss-Prot protein existence level 1. RNA-binding protein that is involved in various steps of RNA biogenesis and processing (PubMed:23519609). Preferentially binds, via its two RNA recognition motifs RRM1 and RRM2, to GU-repeats on RNA molecules predominantly localized within long introns and in the 3'UTR of mRNAs (PubMed:23519609, PubMed:24240615, PubMed:24464995). In turn, regulates the splicing of many non-coding and protein-coding RNAs including proteins involved in neuronal survival, as well as mRNAs that encode p
   5772..5796    -  protein_bind   attB2: mutant version of attB; recombination site for the Gateway® BP reaction BP Clonase™
   5850..6422    +  intron         β-globin intron: intron from rabbit β-globin gene
   6426..6548    +  CDS            HBB: HBB_COLGU - Experimental evidence at transcript level: Swiss-Prot protein existence level 2. Involved in oxygen transport from the lung to the various peripheral tissues. From Colobus guereza (Mantled guereza) (Eastern black-and-white colobus monkey).
   6619..6674    +  polyA_signal   β-globin poly(A) signal: rabbit β-globin polyadenylation signal (Gil and Proudfoot, 1987)
   7000..7053    -  CDS            lacI (fragment): lac repressor; lacI; The lac repressor binds to the lac operator to inhibit transcription in E. coli. This inhibition can be relieved by adding lactose or isopropyl-β-D-thiogalactopyranoside (IPTG).
   7236..7824    -  rep_origin     ori: high-copy-number ColE1/pMB1/pBR322/pUC origin of replication
   7995..8855    -  CDS            AmpR: β-lactamase; bla; confers resistance to ampicillin, carbenicillin, and related antibiotics
   8856..8960    -  promoter       AmpR promoter: bla
   9096..1       +  CDS            str (fragment) (across the origin): STR_KLEPN - Protein inferred from homology: Swiss-Prot protein existence level 3. The aminoglycoside phosphotransferases achieve inactivation of their antibiotic substrates by phosphorylation. From Klebsiella pneumoniae.
>Addgene plasmid #107840 | pHBS1108 [IBB-GFP-mCherry3E]-[BFP-P2A-TDP43 ∆RRM] | depositor full sequence | sequence record 203693 | pHBS1108 [IBB-GFP-mCherry3E]-[BFP-P2A-TDP43 ∆RRM] sequence 9184 bps
CGAGTTCATAAGAGAAGAGGGACAGCTATGACTGGGAGTAGTCAGGAGAGGAGGAAAAATCTGGCTAGTA
AAACATGTAAGGAAAATTTTAGGGATGTTAAAGAAAAAAATAACACAAAACAAAATATAAAAAAAATCTA
ACCTCAAGTCAAGGCTTTTCTATGGAATAAGGAATGGACAGCAGGGGGCTGTTTCATATACTGATGACCT
CTTTATAGCCACCTTTGTTCATGGCAGCCAGCATATGGCATATGTTGCCAAACTCTAAACCAAATACTCA
TTCTGATGTTTTAAATGATTTGCCCTCCCATATGTCCTTCCGAGTGAGAGACACAAAAAATTCCCACACA
CTATTGCAATGAAAATAAATTTCCTTTATTACCCAGAAGTCAGATGCTCAAGGGGCTTCATGATGTCCCC
ATAATTTTTGGCAGAGGGAAAAAGATCTCAGTGGTATTTGTGAGCCAGGGCATTGGCCACACCAGCCACC
ACCTTCTGATAGGCAGCCTGCACCTGAGGAGTGAATTCTTTGCCAAAATGATGAGACAGCACAACAACCA
GCACGTTGCCCAGGAGCTGTAGGAAAAAGAAGAAGGCATGAACATGGTTAGCAGAGGGGCCCGGTTTGGA
CTCAGAGTATTTTATCCTCATCTCAAACAGTGTATATCATTGTAACCATAAAGAGAAAGGCAGGATGATT
ACCAGGATGTAGTTGTTTCTACCAATAAGAATATTTCCACGCCAGCCAGAATTTATATGCAGAAATATTC
TACCTTATCATTTAATTATAACAATTGTTCTCTAAAACTGTGCTGAAGTACAATATAATTACCCTGATTG
CCTTGAAAAAAAAGTGATTAGAGAAAGTACTTACAATCTGACAAATAAACGAAAGTGAATTTAAAAATTC
GTTACAAATGCAAGCTAAAGTTTAACGAAAAAAGTTACAGAAAATGAAAAGAAAATAAGAGGAGACAATG
GTTGTCAACAGAGTAGAAAGTGAAAGAAACAAAATTATCATGAGGGTCCATGGTGATACAAGGGACATCT
TCCCATTCTAAACAACACCCTGAAAACTTTGCCCCCTCCATATAACATGAATTTTTCAATAGCGAAAAAG
AAAGAACAATCAAGGGTCCCCAAACTCACCCTGAAGTTCTCAGTCTAGAGGAGGATCAACCACTTTGTAC
AAGAAAGCTGAAGCTAGTTTACTTGTACAGCTCGTCCATGCCGCCGGTGGAGTGGCGGCCCTCGGCGCGT
TCGTACTGTTCCACGATGGTGTAGTCCTCGTTGTGGGAGGTGATGTCCAACTTGATGTTGACGTTGTAGG
CGCCGGGCAGCTGCACGGGCTTCTTGGCCTTGTAGGTGGTCTTGACCTCAGCGTCGTAGTGGCCGCCGTC
CTTCAGCTTCAGCCTCTGCTTGATCTCGCCCTTCAGGGCGCCGTCCTCGGGGTACATCCGCTCGGAGGAG
GCCTCCCAGCCCATGGTCTTCTTCTGCATTACGGGGCCGTCGGAGGGGAAGTTGGTGCCGCGCAGCTTCA
CCTTGTAGATGAACTCGCCGTCCTGCAGGGAGGAGTCCTGGGTCACGGTCACCACGCCGCCGTCCTCGAA
GTTCATCACGCGCTCCCACTTGAAGCCCTCGGGGAAGGACAGCTTCAAGTAGTCGGGGATGTCGGCGGGG
TGCTTCACGTAGGCCTTGGAGCCGTACATGAACTGAGGGGACAGGATGTCCCAGGCGAAGGGCAGGGGGC
CACCCTTGGTCACCTTCAGCTTGGCGGTCTGGGTGCCCTCGTAGGGGCGGCCCTGAGGAAAAAAAAGGAA
AGGGCATGCTCGCCATGTGCAAGATACAGTGTTGAATGTGGTGCAAAATATAAAGATGTGGAAGAAAAAG
CCACTGAAAATAATATGAGGAAATAAAAAACTAGAGTAAATTATCAGTGGAACAATTTCTATTATACAAG
ACACTACACCCATACATTCTCCTAATGCTCATGTAAGAATTTCTCCAAAAATACCTTCCAGCACTACAAA
CTAGAAAAAAAAAGAGACATGGACACCAAATTAAGTTCTTAATAGTGAAGAACAAAAGAACTACCTTGCC
TGCTCCAGTGGATCCAGCAACCGCCAACAACTGTCCTCTTTCTATCTTGAAATTAATATCTTTCAGGACA
GGAGTACCAAGAAGTGAGAAATTACTGAAGAAGAGGCTGTCATCACCATTAGAAGTTTTTCTATTGTTAT
TGTTTTGTTTTGCTTTCTCAAATTATTCCCCAAATCCCTGTTAAAAAAAAACACACACACACACACACAC
ACACACATCAAAAATAAAAGATGAGTTTGTCAGATATTTTCAATAGATGCTTGTTTTATGTACCATACTC
ACCTCGCCCTCGCCCTCGATCTCGAACTCGTGGCCGTTCACGGAGCCCTCCATGTGCACCTTGAAGCGCA
TGAACTCCTTGATGATGGCCATGTTATCCTCCTCGCCCTTGCTGGTTCCGGTGCCTCCACTTTCATCTTC
ACCTTTAGTGATACCGGCTGCCGTCACGAACTCCTTCAGGACCATGTGATCGCGCTTCTCGTTCGGGTCT
TTGCTCAGCGTGGTCTGGGTGCTCAGATAGTGGTTGTCCGGCAGGCGCACCGGGCCGTCGCCGATCGGGG
TGTTCTGCTGTTTGTGGTCGGCTTCCTGCTGGCTGCCGTCCTCAACGTTGTGGCGGATCTTGAAGTTAGC
CTTGATGCCGTTCTTCTGCTTGTCGGCTTCGATACGGACGTTGTGGCTGTTGTGGTTGTACTCCAGCTTG
TGACCCAGGATGTTGCCGTCCTCCTTGAAGTCGTTGCCCTTCAGCTCGATGCGGTTCACCAGGGTGTCGC
CCTCGAACTTCACCTCCGCGCGGGTCTTGTAGGTGCCGTCGTCCTTGAACTCGATGGTGCGCTCCTGGAC
GTAGCCTTCCGGCATGGCGGACTTGAAGAAGTCGTGACGCTTCATGTGGTCCGGGTAGCGGCTGAAGCAC
TGCACGCCGTAGGTCAGGGTGGTCACGAGGGTCGGCCACGGCACCGGCAGCTTGCCGGTGGTGCAGATGA
ACTTCAGGGTCAGCTTGCCCTCGGTGGCATCGCCCTCGCCCTCGCCACGCACGCTGAACTTGTGGCCGTT
TACGTCGCCGTCCAGCTCGACTTTGATAGGCACAGTACCTGTAAATAGTTCCTCTCCTTTACTGGTACCA
TCATCAGGGAATGAGCTTACATTTCTCCTCTTCAGCATCTGGTCATCCTTCTTAGCTTTCCTCAGCTCCA
CATTGACCTCTATTCTGCGACGCCTCATTTCTGTACTGTCTTTTCCCTTGTTCTTGAATCTGTGAAGACG
GGCAGCTGGTGTATTAGCATTCTCGTTGGTGGATCCCATGGTGGCACCGGCCGGTGAATTCTCCAGGCGA
TCTGACGGTTCACTAAACGAGCTCTGCTTATATAGGCCTCCCACCGTACACGCCACCTCGACATACTCGA
GTAGTTATTAATAGTAATCAATTACGGGGTCATTAGTTCATAGCCCATATATGGAGTTCCGCGTTACATA
ACTTACGGTAAATGGCCCGCCTGGCTGACCGCCCAACGACCCCCGCCCATTGACGTCAATAATGACGTAT
GTTCCCATAGTAACGCCAATAGGGACTTTCCATTGACGTCAATGGGTGGAGTATTTACGGTAAACTGCCC
ACTTGGCAGTACATCAAGTGTATCATATGCCAAGTACGCCCCCTATTGACGTCAATGACGGTAAATGGCC
CGCCTGGCATTATGCCCAGTACATGACCTTATGGGACTTTCCTACTTGGCAGTACATCTACGTATTAGTC
ATCGCTATTACCATGGTGATGCGGTTTTGGCAGTACATCAATGGGCGTGGATAGCGGTTTGACTCACGGG
GATTTCCAAGTCTCCACCCCATTGACGTCAATGGGAGTTTGTTTTGGCACCAAAATCAACGGGACTTTCC
AAAATGTCGTAACAACTCCGCCCCATTGACGCAAATGGGCGGTAGGCGTGTACGGTGGGAGGTCTATATA
AGCAGAGCTGGTTTAGTGAACCGTCAGATCCGCTAGGGATCCTCTAGTCAGCTGACGCGTTACCACCGGT
GCCACCATGGGAAGCGAGCTGATTAAGGAGAACATGCACATGAAGCTGTACATGGAGGGCACCGTGGACA
ACCATCACTTCAAGTGCACATCCGAGGGCGAAGGCAAGCCCTACGAGGGCACCCAGACCATGAGAATCAA
GGTGGTCGAGGGCGGCCCTCTCCCCTTCGCCTTCGACATCCTGGCTACTAGCTTCCTCTACGGCAGCAAG
ACCTTCATCAACCACACCCAGGGCATCCCCGACTTCTTCAAGCAGTCCTTCCCTGAGGGCTTCACATGGG
AGAGAGTCACCACATACGAAGACGGGGGCGTGCTGACCGCTACCCAGGACACCAGCCTCCAGGACGGCTG
CCTCATCTACAACGTCAAGATCAGAGGGGTGAACTTCACATCCAACGGCCCTGTGATGCAGAAGAAAACA
CTCGGCTGGGAGGCCTTCACCGAGACGCTGTACCCCGCTGACGGCGGCCTGGAAGGCAGAAACGACATGG
CCCTGAAGCTCGTGGGCGGGAGCCATCTGATCGCAAACGCCAAGACCACATATAGATCCAAGAAACCCGC
TAAGAACCTCAAGATGCCTGGCGTCTACTATGTGGACTACAGACTGGAAAGAATCAAGGAGGCCAACAAC
GAGACCTACGTCGAGCAGCACGAGGTGGCAGTGGCCAGATACTGCGACCTCCCTAGCAAACTGGGGCACA
AGCTTAATTCCGGACTCAGATCTCGAGCTCAAGCTTCGAATTCTGCAGTCGACGGTACCGCGGGCCCGGG
ATCCACCGGATCTAGAGGAGGAAGCGGAGCTACTAACTTCAGCCTGCTGAAGCAGGCTGGAGACGTGGAG
GAGAACCCTGGACCTATGTCTGAATATATTCGGGTAACCGAAGATGAGAACGATGAGCCCATTGAAATAC
CATCGGAAGACGATGGGACGGTGCTGCTCTCCACGGTTACAGCCCAGTTTCCAGGGGCGTGTGGGCTTCG
CTACAGGAATCCAGTGTCTCAGTGTATGAGAGGTGTCCGGCTGGTAGAAGGAATTCTGCATGCCCCAGAT
GCTGGCTGGGGAAATCTGGTGTATGTTGTCAACTATCCAAAAGATAACAAAAGAAAAATGGATGAGACAG
ATGCTTCATCAGCAGTGAAAGTGAAAAGAGCAGTCCAGAAAACATCCTCCAATGCCGAACCTAAGCACAA
TAGCAATAGACAGTTAGAAAGAAGTGGAAGATTTGGTGGTAATCCAGGTGGCTTTGGGAATCAGGGTGGA
TTTGGTAATAGCAGAGGGGGTGGAGCTGGTTTGGGAAACAATCAAGGTAGTAATATGGGTGGTGGGATGA
ACTTTGGTGCGTTCAGCATTAATCCAGCCATGATGGCTGCCGCCCAGGCAGCACTACAGAGCAGTTGGGG
TATGATGGGCATGTTAGCCAGCCAGCAGAACCAGTCAGGCCCATCGGGTAATAACCAAAACCAAGGCAAC
ATGCAGAGGGAGCCAAACCAGGCCTTCGGTTCTGGAAATAACTCTTATAGTGGCTCTAATTCTGGTGCAG
CAATTGGTTGGGGATCAGCATCCAATGCAGGGTCGGGCAGTGGTTTTAATGGAGGCTTTGGCTCAAGCAT
GGATTCTAAGTCTTCTGGCTGGGGAATGTAGACCCAGCTTTCTTGTACAAAGTGGTTGATCCTCTACTAG
TAAGCTTGCATGCGATATCTCTAGACTGAGAACTTCAGGGTGAGTTTGGGGACCCTTGATTGTTCTTTCT
TTTTCGCTATTGAAAAATTCATGTTATATGGAGGGGGCAAAGTTTTCAGGGTGTTGTTTAGAATGGGAAG
ATGTCCCTTGTATCACCATGGACCCTCATGATAATTTTGTTTCTTTCACTTTCTACTCTGTTGACAACCA
TTGTCTCCTCTTATTTTCTTTTCATTTTCTGTAACTTTTTTCGTTAAACTTTAGCTTGCATTTGTAACGA
ATTTTTAAATTCACTTTCGTTTATTTGTCAGATTGTAAGTACTTTCTCTAATCACTTTTTTTTCAAGGCA
ATCAGGGTAATTATATTGTACTTCAGCACAGTTTTAGAGAACAATTGTTATAATTAAATGATAAGGTAGA
ATATTTCTGCATATAAATTCTGGCTGGCGTGGAAATATTCTTATTGGTAGAAACAACTACATCCTGGTAA
TCATCCTGCCTTTCTCTTTATGGTTACAATGATATACACTGTTTGAGATGAGGATAAAATACTCTGAGTC
CAAACCGGGCCCCTCTGCTAACCATGTTCATGCCTTCTTCTTTTTCCTACAGCTCCTGGGCAACGTGCTG
GTTGTTGTGCTGTCTCATCATTTTGGCAAAGAATTCACTCCTCAGGTGCAGGCTGCCTATCAGAAGGTGG
TGGCTGGTGTGGCCAATGCCCTGGCTCACAAATACCACTGAGATCTTTTTCCCTCTGCCAAAAATTATGG
GGACATCATGAAGCCCCTTGAGCATCTGACTTCTGGGTAATAAAGGAAATTTATTTTCATTGCAATAGTG
TGTGGGAATTTTTTGTGTCTCTCACTCGGAAGGACATATGGGAGGGCAAATCATTTAAAACATCAGAATG
AGTATTTGGTTTAGAGTTTGGCAACATATGCCATATGCTGGCTGCCATGAACAAAGGTGGCTATAAAGAG
GTCATCAGTATATGAAACAGCCCCCTGCTGTCCATTCCTTATTCCATAGAAAAGCCTTGACTTGAGGTTA
GATTTTTTTTATATTTTGTTTTGTGTTATTTTTTTCTTTAACATCCCTAAAATTTTCCTTACATGTTTTA
CTAGCCAGATTTTTCCTCCTCTCCTGACTACTCCCAGTCATAGCTGTCCCTCTTCTCTTATGAACTCGAC
TGCATTAATGAATCGGCCAACGCGCGGGGAGAGGCGGTTTGCGTATTGGGCGCTCTTCCGCTTCCTCGCT
CACTGACTCGCTGCGCTCGGTCGTTCGGCTGCGGCGAGCGGTATCAGCTCACTCAAAGGCGGTAATACGG
TTATCCACAGAATCAGGGGATAACGCAGGAAAGAACATGTGAGCAAAAGGCCAGCAAAAGGCCAGGAACC
GTAAAAAGGCCGCGTTGCTGGCGTTTTTCCATAGGCTCCGCCCCCCTGACGAGCATCACAAAAATCGACG
CTCAAGTCAGAGGTGGCGAAACCCGACAGGACTATAAAGATACCAGGCGTTTCCCCCTGGAAGCTCCCTC
GTGCGCTCTCCTGTTCCGACCCTGCCGCTTACCGGATACCTGTCCGCCTTTCTCCCTTCGGGAAGCGTGG
CGCTTTCTCAATGCTCACGCTGTAGGTATCTCAGTTCGGTGTAGGTCGTTCGCTCCAAGCTGGGCTGTGT
GCACGAACCCCCCGTTCAGCCCGACCGCTGCGCCTTATCCGGTAACTATCGTCTTGAGTCCAACCCGGTA
AGACACGACTTATCGCCACTGGCAGCAGCCACTGGTAACAGGATTAGCAGAGCGAGGTATGTAGGCGGTG
CTACAGAGTTCTTGAAGTGGTGGCCTAACTACGGCTACACTAGAAGGACAGTATTTGGTATCTGCGCTCT
GCTGAAGCCAGTTACCTTCGGAAAAAGAGTTGGTAGCTCTTGATCCGGCAAACAAACCACCGCTGGTAGC
GGTGGTTTTTTTGTTTGCAAGCAGCAGATTACGCGCAGAAAAAAAGGATCTCAAGAAGATCCTTTGATCT
TTTCTACGGGGTCTGACGCTCAGTGGAACGAAAACTCACGTTAAGGGATTTTGGTCATGAGATTATCAAA
AAGGATCTTCACCTAGATCCTTTTAAATTAAAAATGAAGTTTTAAATCAATCTAAAGTATATATGAGTAA
ACTTGGTCTGACAGTTACCAATGCTTAATCAGTGAGGCACCTATCTCAGCGATCTGTCTATTTCGTTCAT
CCATAGTTGCCTGACTCCCCGTCGTGTAGATAACTACGATACGGGAGGGCTTACCATCTGGCCCCAGTGC
TGCAATGATACCGCGAGACCCACGCTCACCGGCTCCAGATTTATCAGCAATAAACCAGCCAGCCGGAAGG
GCCGAGCGCAGAAGTGGTCCTGCAACTTTATCCGCCTCCATCCAGTCTATTAATTGTTGCCGGGAAGCTA
GAGTAAGTAGTTCGCCAGTTAATAGTTTGCGCAACGTTGTTGCCATTGCTACAGGCATCGTGGTGTCACG
CTCGTCGTTTGGTATGGCTTCATTCAGCTCCGGTTCCCAACGATCAAGGCGAGTTACATGATCCCCCATG
TTGTGCAAAAAAGCGGTTAGCTCCTTCGGTCCTCCGATCGTTGTCAGAAGTAAGTTGGCCGCAGTGTTAT
CACTCATGGTTATGGCAGCACTGCATAATTCTCTTACTGTCATGCCATCCGTAAGATGCTTTTCTGTGAC
TGGTGAGTACTCAACCAAGTCATTCTGAGAATAGTGTATGCGGCGACCGAGTTGCTCTTGCCCGGCGTCA
ATACGGGATAATACCGCGCCACATAGCAGAACTTTAAAAGTGCTCATCATTGGAAAACGTTCTTCGGGGC
GAAAACTCTCAAGGATCTTACCGCTGTTGAGATCCAGTTCGATGTAACCCACTCGTGCACCCAACTGATC
TTCAGCATCTTTTACTTTCACCAGCGTTTCTGGGTGAGCAAAAACAGGAAGGCAAAATGCCGCAAAAAAG
GGAATAAGGGCGACACGGAAATGTTGAATACTCATACTCTTCCTTTTTCAATATTATTGAAGCATTTATC
AGGGTTATTGTCTCATGAGCGGATACATATTTGAATGTATTTAGAAAAATAAACAAATAGGGGTTCCGCG
CACATTTCCCCGAAAAGTGCCACCTGACGTCTAAGAAACCATTATTATCATGACATTAACCTATAAAAAT
AGGCGTATCACGAGGCCCTTTCGTCTTCACTCGACGCTGGTCGAGCTGATACTTCCCGTCCGCCAGGGGA
CATGCCGGCGATGCTGAAGGTCGCGCGCATTCCCGATGAAGAGGCCGGTTACCGCCTGTTGACCTGGTGG
GACGGGCAGGGCGC
