>Addgene plasmid #107840 | pHBS1108 [IBB-GFP-mCherry3E]-[BFP-P2A-TDP43 ∆RRM] | addgene partial sequence | sequence record 208276 | Addgene Partial NGS Result
ATGGTGTAGTCCTCGTTGTGGGAGGTGATGTCCAACTTGATGTTGACGTTGTAGGCGCCGGGCAGCTGCA
CGGGCTTCTTGGCCTTGTAGGTGGTCTTGACCTCAGCGTCGTAGTGGCCGCCGTCCTTCAGCTTCAGCCT
CTGCTTGATCTCGCCCTTCAGGGCGCCGTCCTCGGGGTACATCCGCTCGGAGGAGGCCTCCCAGCCCATG
GTCTTCTTCTGCATTACGGGGCCGTCGGAGGGGAAGTTGGTGCCGCGCAGCTTCACCTTGTAGATGAACT
CGCCGTCCTGCAGGGAGGAGTCCTGGGTCACGGTCACCACGCCGCCGTCCTCGAAGTTCATCACGCGCTC
CCACTTGAAGCCCTCGGGGAAGGACAGCTTCAAGTAGTCGGGGATGTCGGCGGGGTGCTTCACGTAGGCC
TTGGAGCCGTACATGAACTGAGGGGACAGGATGTCCCAGGCGAAGGGCAGGGGGCCACCCTTGGTCACCT
TCAGCTTGGCGGTCTGGGTGCCCTCGTAGGGGCGGCCCTGAGGAAAAAAAAGGAAAGGGCATGCTCGCCA
TGTGCAAGATACAGTGTTGAATGTGGTGCAAAATATAAAGATGTGGAAGAAAAAGCCACTGAAAATAATA
TGAGGAAATAAAAAACTAGAGTAAATTATCAGTGGAACAATTTCTATTATACAAGACACTACACCCATAC
ATTCTCCTAATGCTCATGTAAGAATTTCTCCAAAAATACCTTCCAGCACTACAAACTAGAAAAAAAAAGA
GACATGGACACCAAATTAAGTTCTTAATAGTGAAGAACAAAAGAACTACCTTGCCTGCTCCAGTGGATCC
AGCAACCGCCAACAACTGTCCTCTTTCTATCTTGAAATTAATATCTTTCAGGACAGGAGTACCAAGAAGT
GAGAAATTACTGAAGAAGAGGCTGTCATCACCATTAGAAGTTTTTCTATTGTTATTGTTTTGTTTTGCTT
TCTCAAATTATTCCCCAAATCCCTGTTAAAAAAAAACACACACACACACACACACACACACATCAAAAAT
AAAAGATGAGTTTGTCAGATATTTTCAATAGATGCTTGTTTTATGTACCATACTCACCTCGCCCTCGCCC
TCGATCTCGAACTCGTGGCCGTTCACGGAGCCCTCCATGTGCACCTTGAAGCGCATGAACTCCTTGATGA
TGGCCATGTTATCCTCCTCGCCCTTGCTGGTTCCGGTGCCTCCACTTTCATCTTCACCTTTAGTGATACC
GGCTGCCGTCACGAACTCCTTCAGGACCATGTGATCGCGCTTCTCGTTCGGGTCTTTGCTCAGCGTGGTC
TGGGTGCTCAGATAGTGGTTGTCCGGCAGGCGCACCGGGCCGTCGCCGATCGGGGTGTTCTGCTGTTTGT
GGTCGGCTTCCTGCTGGCTGCCGTCCTCAACGTTGTGGCGGATCTTGAAGTTAGCCTTGATGCCGTTCTT
CTGCTTGTCGGCTTCGATACGGACGTTGTGGCTGTTGTGGTTGTACTCCAGCTTGTGACCCAGGATGTTG
CCGTCCTCCTTGAAGTCGTTGCCCTTCAGCTCGATGCGGTTCACCAGGGTGTCGCCCTCGAACTTCACCT
CCGCGCGGGTCTTGTAGGTGCCGTCGTCCTTGAACTCGATGGTGCGCTCCTGGACGTAGCCTTCCGGCAT
GGCGGACTTGAAGAAGTCGTGACGCTTCATGTGGTCCGGGTAGCGGCTGAAGCACTGCACGCCGTAGGTC
AGGGTGGTCACGAGGGTCGGCCACGGCACCGGCAGCTTGCCGGTGGTGCAGATGAACTTCAGGGTCAGCT
TGCCCTCGGTGGCATCGCCCTCGCCCTCGCCACGCACGCTGAACTTGTGGCCGTTTACGTCGCCGTCCAG
CTCGACTTTGATAGGCACAGTACCTGTAAATAGTTCCTCTCCTTTACTGGTACCATCATCAGGGAATGAG
CTTACATTTCTCCTCTTCAGCATCTGGTCATCCTTCTTAGCTTTCCTCAGCTCCACATTGACCTCTATTC
TGCGACGCCTCATTTCTGTACTGTCTTTTCCCTTGTTCTTGAATCTGTGAAGACGGGCAGCTGGTGTATT
AGCATTCTCGTTGGTGGATCCCATGGTGGCACCGGTGAATTCTCCAGGCGATCTGACGGTTCACTAAACG
AGCTCTGCTTATATAGGCCTCCCACCGTACACGCCACCTCGACATACTCGAGTAGTTATTAATAGTAATC
AATTACGGGGTCATTAGTTCATAGCCCATATATGGAGTTCCGCGTTACATAACTTACGGTAAATGGCCCG
CCTGGCTGACCGCCCAACGACCCCCGCCCATTGACGTCAATAATGACGTATGTTCCCATAGTAACGCCAA
TAGGGACTTTCCATTGACGTCAATGGGTGGAGTATTTACGGTAAACTGCCCACTTGGCAGTACATCAAGT
GTATCATATGCCAAGTACGCCCCCTATTGACGTCAATGACGGTAAATGGCCCGCCTGGCATTATGCCCAG
TACATGACCTTATGGGACTTTCCTACTTGGCAGTACATCTACGTATTAGTCATCGCTATTACCATGGTGA
TGCGGTTTTGGCAGTACATCAATGGGCGTGGATAGCGGTTTGACTCACGGGGATTTCCAAGTCTCCACCC
CATTGACGTCAATGGGAGTTTGTTTTGGCACCAAAATCAACGGGACTTTCCAAAATGTCGTAACAACTCC
GCCCCATTGACGCAAATGGGCGGTAGGCGTGTACGGTGGGAGGTCTATATAAGCAGAGCTGGTTTAGTGA
ACCGTCAGATCCGCTAGGGATCCTCTAGTCAGCTGACGCGTTACCACCGGTGCCACCATGGGAAGCGAGC
TGATTAAGGAGAACATGCACATGAAGCTGTACATGGAGGGCACCGTGGACAACCATCACTTCAAGTGCAC
ATCCGAGGGCGAAGGCAAGCCCTACGAGGGCACCCAGACCATGAGAATCAAGGTGGTCGAGGGCGGCCCT
CTCCCCTTCGCCTTCGACATCCTGGCTACTAGCTTCCTCTACGGCAGCAAGACCTTCATCAACCACACCC
AGGGCATCCCCGACTTCTTCAAGCAGTCCTTCCCTGAGGGCTTCACATGGGAGAGAGTCACCACATACGA
AGACGGGGGCGTGCTGACCGCTACCCAGGACACCAGCCTCCAGGACGGCTGCCTCATCTACAACGTCAAG
ATCAGAGGGGTGAACTTCACATCCAACGGCCCTGTGATGCAGAAGAAAACACTCGGCTGGGAGGCCTTCA
CCGAGACGCTGTACCCCGCTGACGGCGGCCTGGAAGGCAGAAACGACATGGCCCTGAAGCTCGTGGGCGG
GAGCCATCTGATCGCAAACGCCAAGACCACATATAGATCCAAGAAACCCGCTAAGAACCTCAAGATGCCT
GGCGTCTACTATGTGGACTACAGACTGGAAAGAATCAAGGAGGCCAACAACGAGACCTACGTCGAGCAGC
ACGAGGTGGCAGTGGCCAGATACTGCGACCTCCCTAGCAAACTGGGGCACAAGCTTAATTCCGGACTCAG
ATCTCGAGCTCAAGCTTCGAATTCTGCAGTCGACGGTACCGCGGGCCCGGGATCCACCGGATCTAGAGGA
GGAAGCGGAGCTACTAACTTCAGCCTGCTGAAGCAGGCTGGAGACGTGGAGGAGAACCCTGGACCTATGT
CTGAATATATTCGGGTAACCGAAGATGAGAACGATGAGCCCATTGAAATACCATCGGAAGACGATGGGAC
GGTGCTGCTCTCCACGGTTACAGCCCAGTTTCCAGGGGCGTGTGGGCTTCGCTACAGGAATCCAGTGTCT
CAGTGTATGAGAGGTGTCCGGCTGGTAGAAGGAATTCTGCATGCCCCAGATGCTGGCTGGGGAAATCTGG
TGTATGTTGTCAACTATCCAAAAGATAACAAAAGAAAAATGGATGAGACAGATGCTTCATCAGCAGTGAA
AGTGAAAAGAGCAGTCCAGAAAACATCCTCCAATGCCGAACCTAAGCACAATAGCAATAGACAGTTAGAA
AGAAGTGGAAGATTTGGTGGTAATCCAGGTGGCTTTGGGAATCAGGGTGGATTTGGTAATAGCAGAGGGG
GTGGAGCTGGTTTGGGAAACAATCAAGGTAGTAATATGGGTGGTGGGATGAACTTTGGTGCGTTCAGCAT
TAATCCAGCCATGATGGCTGCCGCCCAGGCAGCACTACAGAGCAGTTGGGGTATGATGGGCATGTTAGCC
AGCCAGCAGAACCAGTCAGGCCCATCGGGTAATAACCAAAACCAAGGCAACATGCAGAGGGAGCCAAACC
AGGCCTTCGGTTCTGGAAATAACTCTTATAGTGGCTCTAATTCTGGTGCAGCAATTGGTTGGGGATCAGC
ATCCAATGCAGGGTCGGGCAGTGGTTTTAATGGAGGCTTTGGCTCAAGCATGGATTCTAAGTCTTCTGGC
TGGGGAATGTAGACTAGACCCAGCTTTCTTGTACAAAGTGGTTGATCCTCTACTAGTAAGCTTGCATGCG
ATATCTCTAGAGCTGAGAACTTCAGGGTGAGTTTGGGGACCCTTGATTGTTCTTTCTTTTTCGCTATTGT
AAAATTCATGTTATATGGAGGGGGCAAAGTTTTCAGGGTGTTGTTTAGAATGGGAAGATGTCCCTTGTAT
CACCATGGACCCTCATGATAATTTTGTTTCTTTCACTTTCTACTCTGTTGACAACCATTGTCTCCTCTTA
TTTTCTTTTCATTTTCTGTAACTTTTTCGTTAAACTTTAGCTTGCATTTGTAACGAATTTTTAAATTCAC
TTTTGTTTATTTGTCAGATTGTAAGTACTTTCTCTAATCACTTTTTTTTCAAGGCAATCAGGGTATATTA
TATTGTACTTCAGCACAGTTTTAGAGAACAATTGTTATAATTAAATGATAAGGTAGAATATTTCTGCATA
TAAATTCTGGCTGGCGTGGAAATATTCTTATTGGTAGAAACAACTACACCCTGGTCATCATCCTGCCTTT
CTCTTTATGGTTACAATGATATACACTGTTTGAGATGAGGATAAAATACTCTGAGTCCAAACCGGGCCCC
TCTGCTAACCATGTTCATGCCTTCTTCTCTTTCCTACAGCTCCTGGGCAACGTGCTGGTTGTTGTGCTGT
CTCATCATTTTGGCAAAGAATTCACTCCTCAGGTGCAGGCTGCCTATCAGAAGGTGGTGGCTGGTGTGGC
CAATGCCCTGGCTCACAAATACCACTGAGATCTTTTTCCCTCTGCCAAAAATTATGGGGACATCATGAAG
CCCCTTGAGCATCTGACTTCTGGCTAATAAAGGAAATTTATTTTCATTGCAATAGTGTGTTGGAATTTTT
TGTGTCTCTCACTCGGAAGGACATATGGGAGGGCAAATCATTTAAAACATCAGAATGAGTATTTGGTTTA
GAGTTTGGCAACATATGCCCATATGCTGGCTGCCATGAACAAAGGTTGGCTATAAAGAGGTCATCAGTAT
ATGAAACAGCCCCCTGCTGTCCATTCCTTATTCCATAGAAAAGCCTTGACTTGAGGTTAGATTTTTTTTA
TATTTTGTTTTGTGTTATTTTTTTCTTTAACATCCCTAAAATTTTCCTTACATGTTTTACTAGCCAGATT
TTTCCTCCTCTCCTGACTACTCCCAGTCATAGCTGTCCCTCTTCTCTTATGGAGATCCCTCGACTGCATT
AATGAATCGGCCAACGCGCGGGGAGAGGCGGTTTGCGTATTGGGCGCTCTTCCGCTTCCTCGCTCACTGA
CTCGCTGCGCTCGGTCGTTCGGCTGCGGCGAGCGGTATCAGCTCACTCAAAGGCGGTAATACGGTTATCC
ACAGAATCAGGGGATAACGCAGGAAAGAACATGTGAGCAAAAGGCCAGCAAAAGGCCAGGAACCGTAAAA
AGGCCGCGTTGCTGGCGTTTTTCCATAGGCTCCGCCCCCCTGACGAGCATCACAAAAATCGACGCTCAAG
TCAGAGGTGGCGAAACCCGACAGGACTATAAAGATACCAGGCGTTTCCCCCTGGAAGCTCCCTCGTGCGC
TCTCCTGTTCCGACCCTGCCGCTTACCGGATACCTGTCCGCCTTTCTCCCTTCGGGAAGCGTGGCGCTTT
CTCATAGCTCACGCTGTAGGTATCTCAGTTCGGTGTAGGTCGTTCGCTCCAAGCTGGGCTGTGTGCACGA
ACCCCCCGTTCAGCCCGACCGCTGCGCCTTATCCGGTAACTATCGTCTTGAGTCCAACCCGGTAAGACAC
GACTTATCGCCACTGGCAGCAGCCACTGGTAACAGGATTAGCAGAGCGAGGTATGTAGGCGGTGCTACAG
AGTTCTTGAAGTGGTGGCCTAACTACGGCTACACTAGAAGAACAGTATTTGGTATCTGCGCTCTGCTGAA
GCCAGTTACCTTCGGAAAAAGAGTTGGTAGCTCTTGATCCGGCAAACAAACCACCGCTGGTAGCGGTGGT
TTTTTTGTTTGCAAGCAGCAGATTACGCGCAGAAAAAAAGGATCTCAAGAAGATCCTTTGATCTTTTCTA
CGGGGTCTGACGCTCAGTGGAACGAAAACTCACGTTAAGGGATTTTGGTCATGAGATTATCAAAAAGGAT
CTTCACCTAGATCCTTTTAAATTAAAAATGAAGTTTTAAATCAATCTAAAGTATATATGAGTAAACTTGG
TCTGACAGTTACCAATGCTTAATCAGTGAGGCACCTATCTCAGCGATCTGTCTATTTCGTTCATCCATAG
TTGCCTGACTCCCCGTCGTGTAGATAACTACGATACGGGAGGGCTTACCATCTGGCCCCAGTGCTGCAAT
GATACCGCGAGACCCACGCTCACCGGCTCCAGATTTATCAGCAATAAACCAGCCAGCCGGAAGGGCCGAG
CGCAGAAGTGGTCCTGCAACTTTATCCGCCTCCATCCAGTCTATTAATTGTTGCCGGGAAGCTAGAGTAA
GTAGTTCGCCAGTTAATAGTTTGCGCAACGTTGTTGCCATTGCTACAGGCATCGTGGTGTCACGCTCGTC
GTTTGGTATGGCTTCATTCAGCTCCGGTTCCCAACGATCAAGGCGAGTTACATGATCCCCCATGTTGTGC
AAAAAAGCGGTTAGCTCCTTCGGTCCTCCGATCGTTGTCAGAAGTAAGTTGGCCGCAGTGTTATCACTCA
TGGTTATGGCAGCACTGCATAATTCTCTTACTGTCATGCCATCCGTAAGATGCTTTTCTGTGACTGGTGA
GTACTCAACCAAGTCATTCTGAGAATAGTGTATGCGGCGACCGAGTTGCTCTTGCCCGGCGTCAACACGG
GATAATACCGCGCCACATAGCAGAACTTTAAAAGTGCTCATCATTGGAAAACGTTCTTCGGGGCGAAAAC
TCTCAAGGATCTTACCGCTGTTGAGATCCAGTTCGATGTAACCCACTCGTGCACCCAACTGATCTTCAGC
ATCTTTTACTTTCACCAGCGTTTCTGGGTGAGCAAAAACAGGAAGGCAAAATGCCGCAAAAAAGGGAATA
AGGGCGACACGGAAATGTTGAATACTCATACTCTTCCTTTTTCAATATTATTGAAGCATTTATCAGGGTT
ATTGTCTCATGAGCGGATACATATTTGAATGTATTTAGAAAAATAAACAAATAGGGGTTCCGCGCACATT
TCCCCGAAAAGTGCCACCTGACGTCTAAGAAACCATTATTATCATGACATTAACCTATAAAAATAGGCGT
ATCACGAGGCCCTTTCGTCTTCACTCGACGCGGCCAGCTTGGTCGAGCTGGATACTTCCCGTCCGCCAGG
GGGACATGCCGGCGATGCTGAAGGTCGCGCGCATTCCCGATGAAGAGGCCGGTTACCGCCTGTTGACCTG
GTGGGACGGGCAGGGCGC
